Addgene plasmid #200459: pKLV2-U6gRNA5(AAVS1)-PGKpuro2ABFP-W
Purpose: Lentiviral vector expressing gRNA targeting human AAVS1
Depositing lab: Kosuke Yusa. Depositing organization: Kyoto University, Institute for Life and Medical Sciences. Publication: Canonical BAF complex regulates the oncogenic program in human T-cell acute lymphoblastic leukemia. Aoki K, Hyuga M, Tarumoto Y, Nishibuchi G, Ueda A, Ochi Y, Sugino S, Mikami T, Kobushi H, Kato I, Akahane K, Inukai T, Takaori-Kondo A, Takita J, Ogawa S, Yusa K. Blood. 2023 Nov 3:blood.2023020857. doi: 10.1182/blood.2023020857. PubMed 37922452.
Backbone
  Vector backbone: pKLV2-U6gRNA5(BbsI)-PGKpuro2ABFP-W
  Backbone manufacturer: addgene
  Backbone size w/o insert (bp): 8648
  Total vector size (bp): 8650
  Vector type: Lentiviral
  Selectable markers: Puromycin
Growth in bacteria
  Bacterial resistance: Ampicillin, 100 μg/mL
  Growth temperature: 37°C
  Growth strain: NEB Stable
  Copy number: Unknown
Gene/Insert
  Gene/Insert name: AAVS1
  gRNA/shRNA sequence: GTCCCTAGTGGCCCCACTG
  Species: H. sapiens (human)
  Entrez Gene: AAVS1 (a.k.a. AAV)
  Cloning method: Restriction Enzyme; 5′ cloning site BbsI (destroyed during cloning); 3′ cloning site BbsI (destroyed during cloning)
  Sequencing primers: 5′ AGATAATTAGAATTAATTTGACTG
Terms and licenses: Academic/Nonprofit Terms; Industry Terms: Not Available to Industry
How to cite: pKLV2-U6gRNA5(AAVS1)-PGKpuro2ABFP-W was a gift from Kosuke Yusa (Addgene plasmid # 200459 ; http://n2t.net/addgene:200459 ; RRID:Addgene_200459)
