[The description below was written by a language model from this plasmid's Addgene catalogue record and pLannotate feature annotations shown in this document.]
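Description:
pKLV2-U6gRNA5(AAVS1)-PGKpuro2ABFP-W is an 8,650 bp lentiviral guide RNA expression vector made by inserting a spacer targeting the human AAVS1 locus into the BbsI sites of the pKLV2-U6gRNA5(BbsI)-PGKpuro2ABFP-W backbone; both sites were destroyed during cloning. In bacteria it is maintained through a high-copy ColE1/pUC-type origin and selected with ampicillin via the β-lactamase gene. The backbone also carries an f1 origin and remnants of a lac/lacZα cloning region flanked by T7 and T3 promoters.

The viral portion has a CMV enhancer/promoter fused to a truncated HIV-1 5' LTR, which drives transcription of the viral genome in packaging cells. This is followed by the Ψ packaging signal with a gag fragment, the Rev response element for Rev-dependent nuclear export, and the cPPT/CTS. Within this frame, a human U6 RNA polymerase III promoter drives the AAVS1 spacer joined to a Streptococcus pyogenes Cas9 guide scaffold, which the annotation detects only as a partial tracrRNA match. Downstream, a mouse PGK promoter expresses puromycin N-acetyltransferase and TagBFP. The construct name indicates these are linked by a 2A peptide, so transduced cells can be both drug-selected and tracked by blue fluorescence. A WPRE enhances transcript expression, and the cassette ends in a truncated 3' LTR followed by a bGH polyadenylation signal.

No Cas9 is encoded, so the nuclease must be provided separately. The record states only that the vector expresses a gRNA against human AAVS1. Guides against this locus, generally regarded as a safe harbour, commonly serve as cutting controls in CRISPR experiments, but that role is not explicitly recorded here.
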