Features (pLannotate 1.2.2; 28 found; start..end, strand, type, name):
    253..452     +  promoter       CMV promoter: human cytomegalovirus (CMV) immediate early promoter
    470..650     +  LTR            5' LTR (truncated): truncated 5' long terminal repeat (LTR) from HIV-1
    697..822     +  misc_feature   HIV-1 Ψ: packaging signal of human immunodeficiency virus type 1
    806..1144    +  CDS            HIV-1 gag (fragment): gag protein from human immunodeficiency virus 1; gag
   1321..1554    +  misc_feature   RRE: The Rev response element (RRE) of HIV-1 allows for Rev-dependent mRNA export from the nucleus to the cytoplasm.
   1931..2031    +  CDS            Rev (fragment): human immunodeficiency virus 1 (HIV-1) Rev protein; rev; enhances nuclear export of unspliced and incompletely spliced viral mRNAs
   2081..2198    +  misc_feature   cPPT/CTS: central polypurine tract and central termination sequence of HIV-1
   2273..2513    +  promoter       U6 promoter: RNA polymerase III promoter for human U6 snRNA
   2560..2627    +  misc_RNA       tracrRNA (fragment): trans-activating CRISPR RNA for the Streptococcus pyogenes CRISPR/Cas9 system
   2650..3149    +  promoter       PGK promoter: mouse phosphoglycerate kinase 1 promoter
   3189..3785    +  CDS            PuroR (fragment): puromycin N-acetyltransferase; pac from Streptomyces; confers resistance to puromycin
   3858..4556    +  CDS            TagBFP: TagBFP is a basic (constitutively fluorescent) blue fluorescent protein published in 2008, derived from Entacmaea quadricolor. It is reported to be a very rapidly-maturing monomer with very low acid sensitivity.
   4568..5154    +  misc_feature   WPRE: woodchuck hepatitis virus posttranscriptional regulatory element
   5148..5294    +  CDS            nef (fragment): NEF_HV1LA - Experimental evidence at protein level: Swiss-Prot protein existence level 1. Extracellular Nef protein targets CD4(+) T-lymphocytes for apoptosis by interacting with CXCR4 surface receptors. From Human immunodeficiency virus type 1 group M subtype B (isolate Lai) (HIV-1).
   5302..5480    +  LTR            5' LTR (truncated): truncated 5' long terminal repeat (LTR) from HIV-1
   5506..5617    +  polyA_signal   bGH poly(A) signal: bovine growth hormone polyadenylation signal
   5756..5774    -  promoter       T3 promoter: promoter for bacteriophage T3 RNA polymerase
   5819..5835    -  protein_bind   lac operator: The lac repressor binds to the lac operator to inhibit transcription in E. coli. This inhibition can be relieved by adding lactose or isopropyl-β-D-thiogalactopyranoside (IPTG). lac repressor encoded by lacI
   5843..5873    -  promoter       lac promoter: promoter for the E. coli lac operon
   5888..5909    -  protein_bind   CAP binding site: CAP binding activates transcription in the presence of cAMP. E. coli catabolite activator protein
   5922..6014    -  CDS            lacI (fragment): lac repressor; lacI; The lac repressor binds to the lac operator to inhibit transcription in E. coli. This inhibition can be relieved by adding lactose or isopropyl-β-D-thiogalactopyranoside (IPTG).
   6197..6785    -  rep_origin     ori: high-copy-number ColE1/pMB1/pBR322/pUC origin of replication
   6956..7816    -  CDS            AmpR: β-lactamase; bla; confers resistance to ampicillin, carbenicillin, and related antibiotics
   7817..7921    -  promoter       AmpR promoter: bla
   7974..8402    -  rep_origin     f1 ori (sequence partly withheld): f1 bacteriophage origin of replication; arrow indicates direction of (+) strand synthesis
   8407..8562    -  CDS            lacZα (fragment): LacZα fragment of β-galactosidase; lacZ fragment
   8570..8588    +  promoter       T7 promoter: promoter for bacteriophage T7 RNA polymerase
   8602..252     +  enhancer       CMV enhancer (across the origin): human cytomegalovirus immediate early enhancer
>Addgene plasmid #200459 | pKLV2-U6gRNA5(AAVS1)-PGKpuro2ABFP-W | addgene full sequence | sequence record 419587 | Addgene NGS Result
CGCCCATTGACGTCAATAATGACGTATGTTCCCATAGTAACGCCAATAGGGACTTTCCATTGACGTCAAT
GGGTGGAGTATTTACGGTAAACTGCCCACTTGGCAGTACATCAAGTGTATCATATGCCAAGTACGCCCCC
TATTGACGTCAATGACGGTAAATGGCCCGCCTGGCATTATGCCCAGTACATGACCTTATGGGACTTTCCT
ACTTGGCAGTACATCTACGTATTAGTCATCGCTATTACCATGGTGATGCGGTTTTGGCAGTACATCAATG
GGCGTGGATAGCGGTTTGACTCACGGGGATTTCCAAGTCTCCACCCCATTGACGTCAATGGGAGTTTGTT
TTGGCACCAAAATCAACGGGACTTTCCAAAATGTCGTAACAACTCCGCCCCATTGACGCAAATGGGCGGT
AGGCGTGTACGGTGGGAGGTCTATATAAGCAGCGCGTTTTGCCTGTACTGGGTCTCTCTGGTTAGACCAG
ATCTGAGCCTGGGAGCTCTCTGGCTAACTAGGGAACCCACTGCTTAAGCCTCAATAAAGCTTGCCTTGAG
TGCTTCAAGTAGTGTGTGCCCGTCTGTTGTGTGACTCTGGTAACTAGAGATCCCTCAGACCCTTTTAGTC
AGTGTGGAAAATCTCTAGCAGTGGCGCCCGAACAGGGACTTGAAAGCGAAAGGGAAACCAGAGGAGCTCT
CTCGACGCAGGACTCGGCTTGCTGAAGCGCGCACGGCAAGAGGCGAGGGGCGGCGACTGGTGAGTACGCC
AAAAATTTTGACTAGCGGAGGCTAGAAGGAGAGAGATGGGTGCGAGAGCGTCAGTATTAAGCGGGGGAGA
ATTAGATCGCGATGGGAAAAAATTCGGTTAAGGCCAGGGGGAAAGAAAAAATATAAATTAAAACATATAG
TATGGGCAAGCAGGGAGCTAGAACGATTCGCAGTTAATCCTGGCCTGTTAGAAACATCAGAAGGCTGTAG
ACAAATACTGGGACAGCTACAACCATCCCTTCAGACAGGATCAGAAGAACTTAGATCATTATATAATACA
GTAGCAACCCTCTATTGTGTGCATCAAAGGATAGAGATAAAAGACACCAAGGAAGCTTTAGACAAGATAG
AGGAAGAGCAAAACAAAAGTAAGACCACCGCACAGCAAGCGGCCGGCCGCGCTGATCTTCAGACCTGGAG
GAGGAGATATGAGGGACAATTGGAGAAGTGAATTATATAAATATAAAGTAGTAAAAATTGAACCATTAGG
AGTAGCACCCACCAAGGCAAAGAGAAGAGTGGTGCAGAGAGAAAAAAGAGCAGTGGGAATAGGAGCTTTG
TTCCTTGGGTTCTTGGGAGCAGCAGGAAGCACTATGGGCGCAGCGTCAATGACGCTGACGGTACAGGCCA
GACAATTATTGTCTGGTATAGTGCAGCAGCAGAACAATTTGCTGAGGGCTATTGAGGCGCAACAGCATCT
GTTGCAACTCACAGTCTGGGGCATCAAGCAGCTCCAGGCAAGAATCCTGGCTGTGGAAAGATACCTAAAG
GATCAACAGCTCCTGGGGATTTGGGGTTGCTCTGGAAAACTCATTTGCACCACTGCTGTGCCTTGGAATG
CTAGTTGGAGTAATAAATCTCTGGAACAGATTTGGAATCACACGACCTGGATGGAGTGGGACAGAGAAAT
TAACAATTACACAAGCTTAATACACTCCTTAATTGAAGAATCGCAAAACCAGCAAGAAAAGAATGAACAA
GAATTATTGGAATTAGATAAATGGGCAAGTTTGTGGAATTGGTTTAACATAACAAATTGGCTGTGGTATA
TAAAATTATTCATAATGATAGTAGGAGGCTTGGTAGGTTTAAGAATAGTTTTTGCTGTACTTTCTATAGT
GAATAGAGTTAGGCAGGGATATTCACCATTATCGTTTCAGACCCACCTCCCAACCCCGAGGGGACCCGAC
AGGCCCGAAGGAATAGAAGAAGAAGGTGGAGAGAGAGACAGAGACAGATCCATTCGATTAGTGAACGGAT
CGGCACTGCGTGCGCCAATTCTGCAGACAAATGGCAGTATTCATCCACAATTTTAAAAGAAAAGGGGGGA
TTGGGGGGTACAGTGCAGGGGAAAGAATAGTAGACATAATAGCAACAGACATACAAACTAAAGAATTACA
AAAACAAATTACAAAAATTCAAAATTTTCGGGTTTATTACAGGGACAGCAGAGATCCAGTTTGGTTAGTA
CCGGGCCCTACGCGTCCAAGGTCGGGCAGGAAGAGGGCCTATTTCCCATGATTCCTTCATATTTGCATAT
ACGATACAAGGCTGTTAGAGAGATAATTAGAATTAATTTGACTGTAAACACAAAGATATTAGTACAAAAT
ACGTGACGTAGAAAGTAATAATTTCTTGGGTAGTTTGCAGTTTTAAAATTATGTTTTAAAATGGACTATC
ATATGCTTACCGTAACTTGAAAGTATTTCGATTTCTTGGCTTTATATATCTTGTGGAAAGGACGAAACAC
CGGTCCCTAGTGGCCCCACTGGTTTAAGAGCTATGCTGGAAACAGCATAGCAAGTTTAAATAAGGCTAGT
CCGTTATCAACTTGAAAAAGTGGCACCGAGTCGGTGCTTTTTTTGGATCCAATTCTACCGGGTAGGGGAG
GCGCTTTTCCCAAGGCAGTCTGGAGCATGCGCTTTAGCAGCCCCGCTGGGCACTTGGCGCTACACAAGTG
GCCTCTGGCCTCGCACACATTCCACATCCACCGGTAGGCGCCAACCGGCTCCGTTCTTTGGTGGCCCCTT
CGCGCCACCTTCTACTCCTCCCCTAGTCAGGAAGTTCCCCCCCGCCCCGCAGCTCGCGTCGTGCAGGACG
TGACAAATGGAAGTAGCACGTCTCACTAGTCTCGTGCAGATGGACAGCACCGCTGAGCAATGGAAGCGGG
TAGGCCTTTGGGGCAGCGGCCAATAGCAGCTTTGCTCCTTCGCTTTCTGGGCTCAGAGGCTGGGAAGGGG
TGGGTCCGGGGGCGGGCTCAGGGGCGGGCTCAGGGGCGGGGCGGGCGCCCGAAGGTCCTCCGGAGGCCCG
GCATTCTGCACGCTTCAAAAGCGCACGTCTGCCGCGCTGTTCTCCTCTTCCTCATCTCCGGGCCTTTCGA
CCTGCATCCATCTAGATCTCGAGCAGCTGAAGCTTACCATGACCGAGTACAAGCCCACGGTGCGCCTCGC
CACCCGCGACGACGTCCCCAGGGCCGTACGCACCCTCGCCGCCGCGTTCGCCGACTACCCCGCCACGCGC
CACACCGTCGATCCGGACCGCCACATCGAGCGGGTCACCGAGCTGCAAGAACTCTTCCTCACGCGCGTCG
GGCTCGACATCGGCAAGGTGTGGGTCGCGGACGACGGCGCCGCGGTGGCGGTCTGGACCACGCCGGAGAG
CGTCGAAGCGGGGGCGGTGTTCGCCGAGATCGGCCCGCGCATGGCCGAGTTGAGCGGTTCCCGGCTGGCC
GCGCAGCAACAGATGGAAGGCCTCCTGGCGCCGCACCGGCCCAAGGAGCCCGCGTGGTTCCTGGCCACCG
TCGGCGTCTCGCCCGACCACCAGGGCAAGGGTCTGGGCAGCGCCGTCGTGCTCCCCGGAGTGGAGGCGGC
CGAGCGCGCCGGGGTGCCCGCCTTCCTGGAGACCTCCGCGCCCCGCAACCTCCCCTTCTACGAGCGGCTC
GGCTTCACCGTCACCGCCGACGTCGAGGTGCCCGAAGGACCGCGCACCTGGTGCATGACCCGCAAGCCCG
GTGCCGGCGGCGGGTCCGGAGGAGAGGGCAGAGGAAGTCTCCTAACATGCGGTGACGTGGAGGAGAATCC
TGGCCCAATGAGCGAGCTGATTAAGGAGAACATGCACATGAAGCTGTACATGGAGGGCACCGTGGACAAC
CATCACTTCAAGTGCACATCCGAGGGCGAAGGCAAGCCCTACGAGGGCACCCAGACCATGAGAATCAAGG
TGGTCGAGGGCGGCCCTCTCCCCTTCGCCTTCGACATCCTGGCTACTAGCTTCCTCTACGGCAGCAAGAC
CTTCATCAACCACACCCAGGGCATCCCCGACTTCTTCAAGCAGTCCTTCCCTGAGGGCTTCACATGGGAG
AGAGTCACCACATACGAGGACGGGGGCGTGCTGACCGCTACCCAGGACACCAGCCTCCAGGACGGCTGCC
TCATCTACAACGTCAAGATCAGAGGGGTGAACTTCACATCCAACGGCCCTGTGATGCAGAAGAAAACACT
CGGCTGGGAGGCCTTCACCGAGACGCTGTACCCCGCTGACGGCGGCCTGGAAGGCAGAAACGACATGGCC
CTGAAGCTCGTGGGCGGGAGCCATCTGATCGCAAACATCAAGACCACATATAGATCCAAGAAACCCGCTA
AGAACCTCAAGATGCCTGGCGTCTACTATGTGGACTACAGACTGGAAAGAATCAAGGAGGCCAACAACGA
GACCTACGTCGAGCAGCACGAGGTGGCAGTGGCCAGATACTGCGACCTCCCTAGCAAACTGGGGCACAAG
CTTAATTGAGCGGCCGCTCAACCTCTGGATTACAAAATTTGTGAAAGATTGACTGGTATTCTTAACTATG
TTGCTCCTTTTACGCTATGTGGATACGCTGCTTTAATGCCTTTGTATCATGCTATTGCTTCCCGTATGGC
TTTCATTTTCTCCTCCTTGTATAAATCCTGGTTGCTGTCTCTTTATGAGGAGTTGTGGCCCGTTGTCAGG
CAACGTGGCGTGGTGTGCACTGTGTTTGCTGACGCAACCCCCACTGGTTGGGGCATTGCCACCACCTGTC
AGCTCCTTTCCGGGACTTTCGCTTTCCCCCTCCCTATTGCCACGGCGGAACTCATCGCCGCCTGCCTTGC
CCGCTGCTGGACAGGGGCTCGGCTGTTGGGCACTGACAATTCCGTGGTGTTGTCGGGGAAATCATCGTCC
TTTCCTTGGCTGCTCGCCTGTGTTGCCACCTGGATTCTGCGCGGGACGTCCTTCTGCTACGTCCCTTCGG
CCCTCAATCCAGCGGACCTTCCTTCCCGCGGCCTGCTGCCGGCTCTGCGGCCTCTTCCGCGTCTACGCCT
TCGCCCTCAGACGAGTCGGATCTCCCTTTGGGCCGCCTCCCCGCAGGTACCTTTAAGACCAATGACTTAC
AAGGCAGCTGTAGATCTTAGCCACTTTTTAAAAGAAAAGGGGGGACTGGAAGGGCTAATTCACTCCCAAA
GAAGTCAAGATCTGCTTTTTGCCTGTACTGGGTCTCTCTGGTTAGACCAGAGTCTCTCTGGTTAGACCAG
ATCTGAGCCTGGGAGCTCTCTGGCTAACTAGGGAACCCACTGCTTAAGCCTCAATAAAGCTTGCCTTGAG
TGCTTCAAGTAGTGTGTGCCCGTCTGTTGTGTGACTCTGGTAACTAGAGATCCCTCAGACCCTTTTAGTC
AGTGTGGAAAATCTCTAGCAGTTTAAACCCGCTGATCAGCCTCGACTGTGCCTTCTAGTTGCCAGCCATC
TGTTGTTTGCCCCTCCCCCGTGCCTTCCTTGACCCTGGAAGGTGCCACTCCCACTGTCCTTTCCTAATAA
AATGAGGAAATTGCATCGCATTGTCTGAGTAGGTGTCATTCTATTCTGGGGGGTGGGGTGGGGCAGGACA
GCAAGGGGGAGGATTGGGAAGTCAATAGCAGGCATGCTGGGGATGCGGTGGGCTCTATGGGCGGCCGTTA
ATTAAGCTTTTGTTCCCTTTAGTGAGGGTTAATTGCGCGCTTGGCGTAATCATGGTCATAGCTGTTTCCT
GTGTGAAATTGTTATCCGCTCACAATTCCACACAACATACGAGCCGGGAGCATAAAGTGTAAAGCCTGGG
GTGCCTAATGAGTGAGCTAACTCACATTAATTGCGTTGCGCTCACTGCCCGCTTTCCAGTCGGGAAACCT
GTCGTGCCAGCTGCATTAATGAATCGGCCAACGCGCGGGGAGAGGCGGTTTGCGTATTGGGCGCTCTTCC
GCTTCCTCGCTCACTGACTCGCTGCGCTCGGTCGTTCGGCTGCGGCGAGCGGTATCAGCTCACTCAAAGG
CGGTAATACGGTTATCCACAGAATCAGGGGATAACGCAGGAAAGAACATGTGAGCAAAAGGCCAGCAAAA
GGCCAGGAACCGTAAAAAGGCCGCGTTGCTGGCGTTTTTCCATAGGCTCCGCCCCCCTGACGAGCATCAC
AAAAATCGACGCTCAAGTCAGAGGTGGCGAAACCCGACAGGACTATAAAGATACCAGGCGTTTCCCCCTG
GAAGCTCCCTCGTGCGCTCTCCTGTTCCGACCCTGCCGCTTACCGGATACCTGTCCGCCTTTCTCCCTTC
GGGAAGCGTGGCGCTTTCTCATAGCTCACGCTGTAGGTATCTCAGTTCGGTGTAGGTCGTTCGCTCCAAG
CTGGGCTGTGTGCACGAACCCCCCGTTCAGCCCGACCGCTGCGCCTTATCCGGTAACTATCGTCTTGAGT
CCAACCCGGTAAGACACGACTTATCGCCACTGGCAGCAGCCACTGGTAACAGGATTAGCAGAGCGAGGTA
TGTAGGCGGTGCTACAGAGTTCTTGAAGTGGTGGCCTAACTACGGCTACACTAGAAGAACAGTATTTGGT
ATCTGCGCTCTGCTGAAGCCAGTTACCTTCGGAAAAAGAGTTGGTAGCTCTTGATCCGGCAAACAAACCA
CCGCTGGTAGCGGTGGTTTTTTTGTTTGCAAGCAGCAGATTACGCGCAGAAAAAAAGGATCTCAAGAAGA
TCCTTTGATCTTTTCTACGGGGTCTGACGCTCAGTGGAACGAAAACTCACGTTAAGGGATTTTGGTCATG
AGATTATCAAAAAGGATCTTCACCTAGATCCTTTTAAATTAAAAATGAAGTTTTAAATCAATCTAAAGTA
TATATGAGTAAACTTGGTCTGACAGTTACCAATGCTTAATCAGTGAGGCACCTATCTCAGCGATCTGTCT
ATTTCGTTCATCCATAGTTGCCTGACTCCCCGTCGTGTAGATAACTACGATACGGGAGGGCTTACCATCT
GGCCCCAGTGCTGCAATGATACCGCGAGACCCACGCTCACCGGCTCCAGATTTATCAGCAATAAACCAGC
CAGCCGGAAGGGCCGAGCGCAGAAGTGGTCCTGCAACTTTATCCGCCTCCATCCAGTCTATTAATTGTTG
CCGGGAAGCTAGAGTAAGTAGTTCGCCAGTTAATAGTTTGCGCAACGTTGTTGCCATTGCTACAGGCATC
GTGGTGTCACGCTCGTCGTTTGGTATGGCTTCATTCAGCTCCGGTTCCCAACGATCAAGGCGAGTTACAT
GATCCCCCATGTTGTGCAAAAAAGCGGTTAGCTCCTTCGGTCCTCCGATCGTTGTCAGAAGTAAGTTGGC
CGCAGTGTTATCACTCATGGTTATGGCAGCACTGCATAATTCTCTTACTGTCATGCCATCCGTAAGATGC
TTTTCTGTGACTGGTGAGTACTCAACCAAGTCATTCTGAGAATAGTGTATGCGGCGACCGAGTTGCTCTT
GCCCGGCGTCAATACGGGATAATACCGCGCCACATAGCAGAACTTTAAAAGTGCTCATCATTGGAAAACG
TTCTTCGGGGCGAAAACTCTCAAGGATCTTACCGCTGTTGAGATCCAGTTCGATGTAACCCACTCGTGCA
CCCAACTGATCTTCAGCATCTTTTACTTTCACCAGCGTTTCTGGGTGAGCAAAAACAGGAAGGCAAAATG
CCGCAAAAAAGGGAATAAGGGCGACACGGAAATGTTGAATACTCATACTCTTCCTTTTTCAATATTATTG
AAGCATTTATCAGGGTTATTGTCTCATGAGCGGATACATATTTGAATGTATTTAGAAAAATAAACAAATA
GGGGTTCCGCGCACATTTCCCCGAAAAGTGCCACCTAAATTGTAAGCGTTAATATTTTGTTAAAATTCGC
GTTAAATTTTTGTTAAATCAGCTCATTTTTTAACCAATAGGCCGAAATCGGCAAAATCCCTTATAAATCA
AAAGAATAGACCGAGATAGGGT
[37 nt withheld, positions 8073-8109]
AAAGAACGTGGACTCCAACGTCAAAGG
[49 nt withheld, positions 8137-8185]
T
[91 nt withheld, positions 8187-8277]
G
[124 nt withheld, positions 8279-8402]
CCCATTCGCCATTCAGGCTGCGCAACTGTTGGGAAGGGCGATCGGTGCGGGCCTCTTCGCTATTACGCCA
GCTGGCGAAAGGGGGATGTGCTGCAAGGCGATTAAGTTGGGTAACGCCAGGGTTTTCCCAGTCACGACGT
TGTAAAACGACGGCCAGTGAGCGCGCGTAATACGACTCACTATAGGGCGAATTGACTAGTACATAACTTA
CGGTAAATGGCCCGCCTGGCTGACCGCCCAACGACCCC
